>Addgene plasmid #69021 | EBFP2-Cx26 | depositor full sequence | sequence record 127473 | Full plasmid sequence
TAGTTATTAATAGTAATCAATTACGGGGTCATTAGTTCATAGCCCATATATGGAGTTCCGCGTTACATAA
CTTACGGTAAATGGCCCGCCTGGCTGACCGCCCAACGACCCCCGCCCATTGACGTCAATAATGACGTATG
TTCCCATAGTAACGCCAATAGGGACTTTCCATTGACGTCAATGGGTGGAGTATTTACGGTAAACTGCCCA
CTTGGCAGTACATCAAGTGTATCATATGCCAAGTACGCCCCCTATTGACGTCAATGACGGTAAATGGCCC
GCCTGGCATTATGCCCAGTACATGACCTTATGGGACTTTCCTACTTGGCAGTACATCTACGTATTAGTCA
TCGCTATTACCATGGTGATGCGGTTTTGGCAGTACATCAATGGGCGTGGATAGCGGTTTGACTCACGGGG
ATTTCCAAGTCTCCACCCCATTGACGTCAATGGGAGTTTGTTTTGGCACCAAAATCAACGGGACTTTCCA
AAATGTCGTAACAACTCCGCCCCATTGACGCAAATGGGCGGTAGGCGTGTACGGTGGGAGGTCTATATAA
GCAGAGCTGGTTTAGTGAACCGTCAGATCCGCTAGCGCTACCGGTCGCCACCATGGTGAGCAAGGGCGAG
GAGCTGTTCACCGGGGTGGTGCCCATCCTGGTCGAGCTGGACGGCGACGTAAACGGCCACAAGTTCAGCG
TGAGGGGCGAGGGCGAGGGCGATGCCACCAACGGCAAGCTGACCCTGAAGTTCATCTGCACCACCGGCAA
GCTGCCCGTGCCCTGGCCCACCCTCGTGACCACCCTGAGCCACGGCGTGCAGTGCTTCGCCCGCTACCCC
GACCACATGAAGCAGCACGACTTCTTCAAGTCCGCCATGCCCGAAGGCTACGTCCAGGAGCGCACCATCT
TCTTCAAGGACGACGGCACCTACAAGACCCGCGCCGAGGTGAAGTTCGAGGGCGACACCCTGGTGAACCG
CATCGAGCTGAAGGGCGTCGACTTCAAGGAGGACGGCAACATCCTGGGGCACAAGCTGGAGTACAACTTC
AACAGCCACAACATCTATATCATGGCCGTCAAGCAGAAGAACGGCATCAAGGTGAACTTCAAGATCCGCC
ACAACGTGGAGGACGGCAGCGTGCAGCTCGCCGACCACTACCAGCAGAACACCCCCATCGGCGACGGCCC
CGTGCTGCTGCCCGACAGCCACTACCTGAGCACCCAGTCCGTGCTGAGCAAAGACCCCAACGAGAAGCGC
GATCACATGGTCCTGCTGGAGTTCCGCACCGCCGCCGGGATCACTCTCGGCATGGACGAGCTGTACAAGT
CCGGACTCAGATCTCGAGCTCAGATGGATTGGGGCACACTACAGAGCATCCTCGGGGGTGTCAACAAGCA
CTCCACCAGCATTGGGAAAATCTGGCTCACTGTCCTCTTCATCTTCCGCATCATGATCCTCGTGGTGGCC
GCGAAGGAGGTGTGGGGAGATGAGCAAGCCGATTTTGTTTGCAACACTCTCCAGCCTGGCTGTAAGAATG
TGTGCTACGACCACTACTTCCCCATCTCTCACATCCGGCTCTGGGCTCTGCAGCTGATCATGGTGTCCAC
GCCGGCCCTCCTGGTAGCTATGCACGTGGCCTACCGGAGACACGAAAAGAAACGGAAGTTCATGAAGGGA
GAGATAAAGAACGAGTTTAAGGACATCGAAGAGATCAAAACCCAGAAGGTCCGTATCGAAGGGTCCCTGT
GGTGGACCTACACCACCAGCATCTTCTTCCGGGTCATCTTCGAAGCTGTCTTCATGTATGTCTTTTACAT
CATGTACAATGGCTTCTTCATGCAGCGTCTGGTGAAGTGTAACGCCTGGCCTTGTCCCAATACAGTGGAC
TGCTTCATTTCCAGGCCCACAGAAAAGACTGTCTTCACGGTGTTCATGATCTCTGTGTCTGGAATTTGCA
TCCTGCTAAACATCACAGAGCTGTGCTATCTGTTCATTAGGTATTGCTCAGGGAAGTCCAAAAGACCAGT
CTAAGAGCTCAAGCTTCGAATTCTGCAGTCGACGGTACCGCGGGCCCGGGATCCACCGGATCTAGATAAC
TGATCATAATCAGCCATACCACATTTGTAGAGGTTTTACTTGCTTTAAAAAACCTCCCACACCTCCCCCT
GAACCTGAAACATAAAATGAATGCAATTGTTGTTGTTAACTTGTTTATTGCAGCTTATAATGGTTACAAA
TAAAGCAATAGCATCACAAATTTCACAAATAAAGCATTTTTTTCACTGCATTCTAGTTGTGGTTTGTCCA
AACTCATCAATGTATCTTAACGCGTAAATTGTAAGCGTTAATATTTTGTTAAAATTCGCGTTAAATTTTT
GTTAAATCAGCTCATTTTTTAACCAATAGGCCGAAATCGGCAAAATCCCTTATAAATCAAAAGAATAGAC
CGAGATAGGGT
[37 nt withheld, positions 2462-2498]
AAAGAACGTGGACTCCAACGTCAAAGG
[49 nt withheld, positions 2526-2574]
T
[91 nt withheld, positions 2576-2666]
G
[124 nt withheld, positions 2668-2791]
CAGGTGGCACTTTTCGGGGAAATGTGCGCGGAACCCCTATTTGTTTATTTTTCTAAATACATTCAAATAT
GTATCCGCTCATGAGACAATAACCCTGATAAATGCTTCAATAATATTGAAAAAGGAAGAGTCCTGAGGCG
GAAAGAACCAGCTGTGGAATGTGTGTCAGTTAGGGTGTGGAAAGTCCCCAGGCTCCCCAGCAGGCAGAAG
TATGCAAAGCATGCATCTCAATTAGTCAGCAACCAGGTGTGGAAAGTCCCCAGGCTCCCCAGCAGGCAGA
AGTATGCAAAGCATGCATCTCAATTAGTCAGCAACCATAGTCCCGCCCCTAACTCCGCCCATCCCGCCCC
TAACTCCGCCCAGTTCCGCCCATTCTCCGCCCCATGGCTGACTAATTTTTTTTATTTATGCAGAGGCCGA
GGCCGCCTCGGCCTCTGAGCTATTCCAGAAGTAGTGAGGAGGCTTTTTTGGAGGCCTAGGCTTTTGCAAA
GATCGATCAAGAGACAGGATGAGGATCGTTTCGCATGATTGAACAAGATGGATTGCACGCAGGTTCTCCG
GCCGCTTGGGTGGAGAGGCTATTCGGCTATGACTGGGCACAACAGACAATCGGCTGCTCTGATGCCGCCG
TGTTCCGGCTGTCAGCGCAGGGGCGCCCGGTTCTTTTTGTCAAGACCGACCTGTCCGGTGCCCTGAATGA
ACTGCAAGACGAGGCAGCGCGGCTATCGTGGCTGGCCACGACGGGCGTTCCTTGCGCAGCTGTGCTCGAC
GTTGTCACTGAAGCGGGAAGGGACTGGCTGCTATTGGGCGAAGTGCCGGGGCAGGATCTCCTGTCATCTC
ACCTTGCTCCTGCCGAGAAAGTATCCATCATGGCTGATGCAATGCGGCGGCTGCATACGCTTGATCCGGC
TACCTGCCCATTCGACCACCAAGCGAAACATCGCATCGAGCGAGCACGTACTCGGATGGAAGCCGGTCTT
GTCGATCAGGATGATCTGGACGAAGAGCATCAGGGGCTCGCGCCAGCCGAACTGTTCGCCAGGCTCAAGG
CGAGCATGCCCGACGGCGAGGATCTCGTCGTGACCCATGGCGATGCCTGCTTGCCGAATATCATGGTGGA
AAATGGCCGCTTTTCTGGATTCATCGACTGTGGCCGGCTGGGTGTGGCGGACCGCTATCAGGACATAGCG
TTGGCTACCCGTGATATTGCTGAAGAGCTTGGCGGCGAATGGGCTGACCGCTTCCTCGTGCTTTACGGTA
TCGCCGCTCCCGATTCGCAGCGCATCGCCTTCTATCGCCTTCTTGACGAGTTCTTCTGAGCGGGACTCTG
GGGTTCGAAATGACCGACCAAGCGACGCCCAACCTGCCATCACGAGATTTCGATTCCACCGCCGCCTTCT
ATGAAAGGTTGGGCTTCGGAATCGTTTTCCGGGACGCCGGCTGGATGATCCTCCAGCGCGGGGATCTCAT
GCTGGAGTTCTTCGCCCACCCTAGGGGGAGGCTAACTGAAACACGGAAGGAGACAATACCGGAAGGAACC
CGCGCTATGACGGCAATAAAAAGACAGAATAAAACGCACGGTGTTGGGTCGTTTGTTCATAAACGCGGGG
TTCGGTCCCAGGGCTGGCACTCTGTCGATACCCCACCGAGACCCCATTGGGGCCAATACGCCCGCGTTTC
TTCCTTTTCCCCACCCCACCCCCCAAGTTCGGGTGAAGGCCCAGGGCTCGCAGCCAACGTCGGGGCGGCA
GGCCCTGCCATAGCCTCAGGTTACTCATATATACTTTAGATTGATTTAAAACTTCATTTTTAATTTAAAA
GGATCTAGGTGAAGATCCTTTTTGATAATCTCATGACCAAAATCCCTTAACGTGAGTTTTCGTTCCACTG
AGCGTCAGACCCCGTAGAAAAGATCAAAGGATCTTCTTGAGATCCTTTTTTTCTGCGCGTAATCTGCTGC
TTGCAAACAAAAAAACCACCGCTACCAGCGGTGGTTTGTTTGCCGGATCAAGAGCTACCAACTCTTTTTC
CGAAGGTAACTGGCTTCAGCAGAGCGCAGATACCAAATACTGTCCTTCTAGTGTAGCCGTAGTTAGGCCA
CCACTTCAAGAACTCTGTAGCACCGCCTACATACCTCGCTCTGCTAATCCTGTTACCAGTGGCTGCTGCC
AGTGGCGATAAGTCGTGTCTTACCGGGTTGGACTCAAGACGATAGTTACCGGATAAGGCGCAGCGGTCGG
GCTGAACGGGGGGTTCGTGCACACAGCCCAGCTTGGAGCGAACGACCTACACCGAACTGAGATACCTACA
GCGTGAGCTATGAGAAAGCGCCACGCTTCCCGAAGGGAGAAAGGCGGACAGGTATCCGGTAAGCGGCAGG
GTCGGAACAGGAGAGCGCACGAGGGAGCTTCCAGGGGGAAACGCCTGGTATCTTTATAGTCCTGTCGGGT
TTCGCCACCTCTGACTTGAGCGTCGATTTTTGTGATGCTCGTCAGGGGGGCGGAGCCTATGGAAAAACGC
CAGCAACGCGGCCTTTTTACGGTTCCTGGCCTTTTGCTGGCCTTTTGCTCACATGTTCTTTCCTGCGTTA
TCCCCTGATTCTGTGGATAACCGTATTACCGCCATGCAT
Features (pLannotate 1.2.2; 16 found; start..end, strand, type, name):
     61..364     +  enhancer       CMV enhancer: human cytomegalovirus immediate early enhancer
    365..568     +  promoter       CMV promoter: human cytomegalovirus (CMV) immediate early promoter
    613..1329    +  CDS            EBFP2: EBFP2 is a basic (constitutively fluorescent) blue fluorescent protein published in 2007, derived from Aequorea victoria. It is reported to be a rapidly-maturing monomer with moderate acid sensitivity.
   1330..1352    +  misc_feature   MCS (fragment): multiple cloning site
   1354..2031    +  CDS            Gjb2: CXB2_RAT - Also known as Cxn-26. Experimental evidence at protein level: Swiss-Prot protein existence level 1. Structural component of gap junctions. Gap junctions are dodecameric channels that connect the cytoplasm of adjoining cells. They are formed by the docking of two hexameric hemichannels, one from each cell membrane. Small molecules and ions diffuse from one cell to a neighboring cell via the central pore. From Rattus norvegicus (Rat).
   2035..2084    +  misc_feature   MCS (fragment): multiple cloning site
   2101..2185    +  CDS            large T antigen (fragment): large T antigen from SV40 (simian virus 40)
   2208..2329    +  polyA_signal   SV40 poly(A) signal: SV40 polyadenylation signal
   2363..2791    -  rep_origin     f1 ori (sequence partly withheld): f1 bacteriophage origin of replication; arrow indicates direction of (+) strand synthesis
   2818..2922    +  promoter       AmpR promoter: bla
   2924..3281    +  promoter       SV40 promoter: SV40 enhancer and early promoter
   3316..4110    +  CDS            NeoR/KanR: aminoglycoside phosphotransferase from Tn5; aph(3')-II (or nptII); confers resistance to neomycin, kanamycin, and G418 (Geneticin®)
   4131..4283    +  CDS            ble (fragment): BLE_KLEPN - Experimental evidence at protein level: Swiss-Prot protein existence level 1. Binding protein with a strong affinity to the bleomycin family of antibiotics. Binds to CL990; an antimitotic-antibiotic compound. From Klebsiella pneumoniae.
   4342..4389    +  polyA_signal   HSV TK poly(A) signal: herpes simplex virus thymidine kinase polyadenylation signal (Cole and Stacy, 1985)
   4480..4496    -  polyA_signal   bGH poly(A) signal (fragment): bovine growth hormone polyadenylation signal
   4718..5306    +  rep_origin     ori: high-copy-number ColE1/pMB1/pBR322/pUC origin of replication
