[The description below was written by a language model from this plasmid's Addgene catalogue record and pLannotate feature annotations shown in this document.]
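Description:
EBFP2-Cx26 is a 5,420 bp mammalian expression plasmid built on the EGFP-C1 backbone, in which the original fluorescent protein has been replaced by Enhanced Blue Fluorescent Protein 2. It is propagated in E. coli as a high-copy plasmid through a ColE1/pUC-type origin and selected with kanamycin. The single NeoR/KanR gene (Tn5 aminoglycoside phosphotransferase) sits downstream of tandem bacterial (bla) and SV40 early promoters and is followed by an HSV TK polyadenylation signal. The same marker therefore gives kanamycin resistance in bacteria and can support G418 selection in transfected mammalian cells. An f1 origin is also present. The short large T antigen, ble and bGH poly(A) annotations are fragments and appear to be backbone remnants rather than functional parts.

The expression cassette uses the human CMV immediate-early enhancer and promoter to drive a single fusion reading frame. EBFP2 comes first, followed by a short stretch of residual multiple cloning site that corresponds to the eight-amino-acid linker, then the rat Gjb2 coding sequence encoding connexin 26, with an SV40 poly(A) signal terminating the transcript. The fluorescent protein is thus attached to the amino terminus of the connexin.

Connexin 26 is a structural subunit of gap junctions, where hexameric hemichannels from adjacent cells dock to form intercellular channels. The depositor notes that the amino-terminally tagged connexins they tested do not form functional channels. This construct assembles into visible gap junction plaques but does not produce intercellular coupling. It is therefore suited to imaging plaque formation and structural stability, the subject of the associated study on how connexin type and tag placement affect plaques, rather than to functional coupling assays.
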