Addgene plasmid #69021: EBFP2-Cx26
Purpose: Expresses rat Cx26 (Gjb2 CDS) with an 8 amino acid linker on the N-terminus of the Connexin linking to Enhanced Blue Fluorescent Protein 2 (FP fused to NT of connexin). CMV promoter.
Depositing lab: David Spray. Depositing organization: Albert Einstein College of Medicine. Publication: Connexin Type and Fluorescent Protein-fusion Tag Determine Structural Stability of Gap Junction Plaques. Stout RF Jr, Snapp EL, Spray DC. J Biol Chem. 2015 Aug 11. pii: jbc.M115.659979. 10.1074/jbc.M115.659979 PubMed 26265468.
Backbone
  Vector backbone: EGFP-C1
  Vector type: Mammalian Expression
Growth in bacteria
  Bacterial resistance: Kanamycin, 50 μg/mL
  Growth temperature: 37°C
  Growth strain: JM109
  Copy number: High Copy
Gene/Insert
  Cloning method: Unknown
  Sequencing primers: 5′ CAGATGGATTGGGGCACACTAC; 3′ ACCTCTACAAATGTGGTATGGCTGATTATG
Terms and licenses: Academic/Nonprofit Terms; Industry Terms: Not Available to Industry
Depositor comments: Note all connexins tested that have a fluorescent protein fused to the connexin amino-terminus do not form functional channels. This plasmid forms gap junction plaque structures but does not produce intercellular coupling.
How to cite: EBFP2-Cx26 was a gift from David Spray (Addgene plasmid # 69021 ; http://n2t.net/addgene:69021 ; RRID:Addgene_69021)
