>Addgene plasmid #69021 | EBFP2-Cx26 | addgene partial sequence | sequence record 127469 | CMV-F 5'-CGCAAATGGGCGGTAGGCGTG-3'
CAGAGCTGGTTTAGTGAACCGTCAGATCCGCTAGCGCTACCGGTCGCCACCATGGTGAGCAAGGGCGAGG
AGCTGTTCACCGGGGTGGTGCCCATCCTGGTCGAGCTGGACGGCGACGTAAACGGCCACAAGTTCAGCGT
GAGGGGCGAGGGCGAGGGCGATGCCACCAACGGCAAGCTGACCCTGAAGTTCATCTGCACCACCGGCAAG
CTGCCCGTGCCCTGGCCCACCCTCGTGACCACCCTGAGCCACGGCGTGCAGTGCTTCGCCCGCTACCCCG
ACCACATGAAGCAGCACGACTTCTTCAAGTCCGCCATGCCCGAAGGCTACGTCCAGGAGCGCACCATCTT
CTTCAAGGACGACGGCACCTACAAGACCCGCGCCGAGGTGAAGTTCGAGGGCGACACCCTGGTGAACCGC
ATCGAGCTGAAGGGCGTCGACTTCAAGGAGGACGGCAACATCCTGGGGCACAAGCTGGAGTACAACTTCA
ACAGCCACAACATCTATATCATGGCCGTCAAGCAGAAGAACGGCATCAAGGTGAACTTCAAGATCCGCCA
CAACGTGGAGGACGGCAGCGTGCAGCTCGCCGACCACTACCAGCAGAACACCCCCATCGGCGACGGCCCC
GTGCTGCTGCCCGACAGCCACTACCTGAGCACCCAGTCCGTGCTGAGCAAAGACCCCAACGAGAAGCGCG
ATCACATGGTCCTGCTGGAGTTCCGCACCGCCGCCGGGATCACTCTCGGCATGGACGAGCTGTACAAGTC
CGGACTCAGATCTCGAGCTCAGATGGATTGGGGCACACTACAGAGCATCCTCGGGGGTGTCAACAAGCAC
TCCACCAGCATTGGGAAAATCTGGCTCACTGTCCTCTTCATCTTCCGCATCATGATCCTCGTGGTGGCCG
CGAAGGAGGTGTGGGGAGATGAGCAAGCCGATTTTGTTTGCAACACTCTCCAGCCTGGCTGTAAGAATGT
GTGCTACGACCACTACTTCCCCATCTCTCACATCCGGCTCTGGGCTCTGCAGCTGATCATGGTGTCCACG
CCGGCCCTCCTGGTAGCTATGCACGTGGCCTACCGGAG
