>Addgene plasmid #69021 | EBFP2-Cx26 | addgene partial sequence | sequence record 127471 | pEGFP-R 5'-acctctacaaatgtggtatg-3'
GATCCGGTGGATCCCGGGCCCGCGGTACCGTCGACTGCAGAATTCGAAGCTTGAGCTCTTAGACTGGTCT
TTTGGACTTCCCTGAGCAATACCTAATGAACAGATAGCACAGCTCTGTGATGTTTAGCAGGATGCAAATT
CCAGACACAGAGATCATGAACACCGTGAAGACAGTCTTTTCTGTGGGCCTGGAAATGAAGCAGTCCACTG
TATTGGGACAAGGCCAGGCGTTACACTTCACCAGACGCTGCATGAAGAAGCCATTGTACATGATGTAAAA
GACATACATGAAGACAGCTTCGAAGATGACCCGGAAGAAGATGCTGGTGGTGTAGGTCCACCACAGGGAC
CCTTCGATACGGACCTTCTGGGTTTTGATCTCTTCGATGTCCTTAAACTCGTTCTTTATCTCTCCCTTCA
TGAACTTCCGTTTCTTTTCGTGTCTCCGGTAGGCCACGTGCATAGCTACCAGGAGGGCCGGCGTGGACAC
CATGATCAGCTGCAGAGCCCAGAGCCGGATGTGAGAGATGGGGAAGTAGTGGTCGTAGCACACATTCTTA
CAGCCAGGCTGGAGAGTGTTGCAAACAAAATCGGCTTGCTCATCTCCCCACACCTCCTTCGCGGCCACCA
CGAGGATCATGATGCGGAAGATGAAGAGGACAGTGAGCCAGATTTTCCCAATGCTGGTGGAGTGCTTGTT
GACACCCCCGAGGATGCTCTGTAGTGTGCCCCAATCCATCTGAGCTCGAGATCTGAGTCCGGACTTGTAC
AGCTCGTCCATGCCGAGAGTGATCCCGGCGGCGGTGCGGAACTCCAGCAGGACCATGTGATCGCGCTTCT
CGTTGGGGTCTTTGCTCAGCACGGACTGGGTGCTCAGGTAGTGGCTGTCGGGCAGCAGCACGGGGCCGTC
GCCGATGGGGGTGTTCTGCTGGTAGTGGTCGGCGAGCTGCACGCTGCCGTCCTCC
